>Addgene plasmid #84776 | pLVX-EF1a-tetOn-IRES-G418 (EtO) | addgene full sequence | sequence record 456375 | Addgene Long Read Sequencing Result
GGAAGGGCTAATTCACTCCCAAAGAAGACAAGATATCCTTGATCTGTGGATCTACCACACACAAGGCTAC
TTCCCTGATTAGCAGAACTACACACCAGGGCCAGGGGTCAGATATCCACTGACCTTTGGATGGTGCTACA
AGCTAGTACCAGTTGAGCCAGATAAGGTAGAAGAGGCCAATAAAGGAGAGAACACCAGCTTGTTACACCC
TGTGAGCCTGCATGGGATGGATGACCCGGAGAGAGAAGTGTTAGAGTGGAGGTTTGACAGCCGCCTAGCA
TTTCATCACGTGGCCCGAGAGCTGCATCCGGAGTACTTCAAGAACTGCTGATATCGAGCTTGCTACAAGG
GACTTTCCGCTGGGGACTTTCCAGGGAGGCGTGGCCTGGGCGGGACTGGGGAGTGGCGAGCCCTCAGATC
CTGCATATAAGCAGCTGCTTTTTGCCTGTACTGGGTCTCTCTGGTTAGACCAGATCTGAGCCTGGGAGCT
CTCTGGCTAACTAGGGAACCCACTGCTTAAGCCTCAATAAAGCTTGCCTTGAGTGCTTCAAGTAGTGTGT
GCCCGTCTGTTGTGTGACTCTGGTAACTAGAGATCCCTCAGACCCTTTTAGTCAGTGTGGAAAATCTCTA
GCAGTGGCGCCCGAACAGGGACTTGAAAGCGAAAGGGAAACCAGAGGAGCTCTCTCGACGCAGGACTCGG
CTTGCTGAAGCGCGCACGGCAAGAGGCGAGGGGCGGCGACTGGTGAGTACGCCAAAAATTTTGACTAGCG
GAGGCTAGAAGGAGAGAGATGGGTGCGAGAGCGTCAGTATTAAGCGGGGGAGAATTAGATCGCGATGGGA
AAAAATTCGGTTAAGGCCAGGGGGAAAGAAAAAATATAAATTAAAACATATAGTATGGGCAAGCAGGGAG
CTAGAACGATTCGCAGTTAATCCTGGCCTGTTAGAAACATCAGAAGGCTGTAGACAAATACTGGGACAGC
TACAACCATCCCTTCAGACAGGATCAGAAGAACTTAGATCATTATATAATACAGTAGCAACCCTCTATTG
TGTGCATCAAAGGATAGAGATAAAAGACACCAAGGAAGCTTTAGACAAGATAGAGGAAGAGCAAAACAAA
AGTAAGACCACCGCACAGCAAGCGGCCGGCCGCTGATCTTCAGACCTGGAGGAGGAGATATGAGGGACAA
TTGGAGAAGTGAATTATATAAATATAAAGTAGTAAAAATTGAACCATTAGGAGTAGCACCCACCAAGGCA
AAGAGAAGAGTGGTGCAGAGAGAAAAAAGAGCAGTGGGAATAGGAGCTTTGTTCCTTGGGTTCTTGGGAG
CAGCAGGAAGCACTATGGGCGCAGCGTCAATGACGCTGACGGTACAGGCCAGACAATTATTGTCTGGTAT
AGTGCAGCAGCAGAACAATTTGCTGAGGGCTATTGAGGCGCAACAGCATCTGTTGCAACTCACAGTCTGG
GGCATCAAGCAGCTCCAGGCAAGAATCCTGGCTGTGGAAAGATACCTAAAGGATCAACAGCTCCTGGGGA
TTTGGGGTTGCTCTGGAAAACTCATTTGCACCACTGCTGTGCCTTGGAATGCTAGTTGGAGTAATAAATC
TCTGGAACAGATTTGGAATCACACGACCTGGATGGAGTGGGACAGAGAAATTAACAATTACACAAGCTTA
ATACACTCCTTAATTGAAGAATCGCAAAACCAGCAAGAAAAGAATGAACAAGAATTATTGGAATTAGATA
AATGGGCAAGTTTGTGGAATTGGTTTAACATAACAAATTGGCTGTGGTATATAAAATTATTCATAATGAT
AGTAGGAGGCTTGGTAGGTTTAAGAATAGTTTTTGCTGTACTTTCTATAGTGAATAGAGTTAGGCAGGGA
TATTCACCATTATCGTTTCAGACCCACCTCCCAACCCCGAGGGGACCCGACAGGCCCGAAGGAATAGAAG
AAGAAGGTGGAGAGAGAGACAGAGACAGATCCATTCGATTAGTGAACGGATCTCGACGGTATCGCCTTTA
AAAGAAAAGGGGGGATTGGGGGGTACAGTGCAGGGGAAAGAATAGTAGACATAATAGCAACAGACATACA
AACTAAAGAATTACAAAAACAAATTACAAAAATTCAAAATTTTCGGGTTTATTACAGGGACAGCAGAGAT
CCAGTTTATCGATGCGCCCGACGATAAGCTTTGCAAAGATGGATAAAGTTTTAAACAGAGAGGAATCTTT
GCAGCTAATGGACCTTCTAGGTCTTGAAAGGAGTGGGAATTGGCTCCGGTGCCCGTCAGTGGGCAGAGCG
CACATCGCCCACAGTCCCCGAGAAGTTGGGGGGAGGGGTCGGCAATTGAACCGGTGCCTAGAGAAGGTGG
CGCGGGGTAAACTGGGAAAGTGATGTCGTGTACTGGCTCCGCCTTTTTCCCGAGGGTGGGGGAGAACCGT
ATATAAGTGCAGTAGTCGCCGTGAACGTTCTTTTTCGCAACGGGTTTGCCGCCAGAACACAGGTAAGTGC
CGTGTGTGGTTCCCGCGGGCCTGGCCTCTTTACGGGTTATGGCCCTTGCGTGCCTTGAATTACTTCCACC
TGGCTGCAGTACGTGATTCTTGATCCCGAGCTTCGGGTTGGAAGTGGGTGGGAGAGTTCGAGGCCTTGCG
CTTAAGGAGCCCCTTCGCCTCGTGCTTGAGTTGAGGCCTGGCCTGGGCGCTGGGGCCGCCGCGTGCGAAT
CTGGTGGCACCTTCGCGCCTGTCTCGCTGCTTTCGATAAGTCTCTAGCCATTTAAAATTTTTGATGACCT
GCTGCGACGCTTTTTTTCTGGCAAGATAGTCTTGTAAATGCGGGCCAAGATCTGCACACTGGTATTTCGG
TTTTTGGGGCCGCGGGCGGCGACGGGGCCCGTGCGTCCCAGCGCACATGTTCGGCGAGGCGGGGCCTGCG
AGCGCGGCCACCGAGAATCGGACGGGGGTAGTCTCAAGCTGGCCGGCCTGCTCTGGTGCCTGGCCTCGCG
CCGCCGTGTATCGCCCCGCCCTGGGCGGCAAGGCTGGCCCGGTCGGCACCAGTTGCGTGAGCGGAAAGAT
GGCCGCTTCCCGGCCCTGCTGCAGGGAGCTCAAAATGGAGGACGCGGCGCTCGGGAGAGCGGGCGGGTGA
GTCACCCACACAAAGGAAAAGGGCCTTTCCGTCCTCAGCCGTCGCTTCATGTGACTCCACGGAGTACCGG
GCGCCGTCCAGGCACCTCGATTAGTTCTCGAGCTTTTGGAGTACGTCGTCTTTAGGTTGGGGGGAGGGGT
TTTATGCGATGGAGTTTCCCCACACTGAGTGGGTGGAGACTGAAGTTAGGCCAGCTTGGCACTTGATGTA
ATTCTCCTTGGAATTTGCCCTTTTTGAGTTTGGATCTTGGTTCATTCTCAAGCCTCAGACAGTGGTTCAA
AGTTTTTTTCTTCCATTTCAGGTGTCGTGAGGAATTTCGACCCGGATCCACCATGTCTAGACTGGACAAG
AGCAAAGTCATAAACGGCGCTCTGGAATTACTCAATGGAGTCGGTATCGAAGGCCTGACGACAAGGAAAC
TCGCTCAAAAGCTGGGAGTTGAGCAGCCTACCCTGTACTGGCACGTGAAGAACAAGCGGGCCCTGCTCGA
TGCCCTGCCAATCGAGATGCTGGACAGGCATCATACCCACTTCTGCCCCCTGGAAGGCGAGTCATGGCAA
GACTTTCTGCGGAACAACGCCAAGTCATTCCGCTGTGCTCTCCTCTCACATCGCGACGGGGCTAAAGTGC
ATCTCGGCACCCGCCCAACAGAGAAACAGTACGAAACCCTGGAAAATCAGCTCGCGTTCCTGTGTCAGCA
AGGCTTCTCCCTGGAGAACGCACTGTACGCTCTGTCCGCCGTGGGCCACTTTACACTGGGCTGCGTATTG
GAGGAACAGGAGCATCAAGTAGCAAAAGAGGAAAGAGAGACACCTACCACCGATTCTATGCCCCCACTTC
TGAGACAAGCAATTGAGCTGTTCGACCGGCAGGGAGCCGAACCTGCCTTCCTTTTCGGCCTGGAACTAAT
CATATGTGGCCTGGAGAAACAGCTAAAGTGCGAAAGCGGCGGGCCGGCCGACGCCCTTGACGATTTTGAC
TTAGACATGCTCCCAGCCGATGCCCTTGACGACTTTGACCTTGATATGCTGCCTGCTGACGCTCTTGACG
ATTTTGACCTTGACATGCTCCCCGGGTAACTAGAATTCCGCCCCCCCCCCCCCCCCCCCTCTCCCTCCCC
CCCCCCTAACGTTACTGGCCGAAGCCGCTTGGAATAAGGCCGGTGTGCGTTTGTCTATATGTTATTTTCC
ACCATATTGCCGTCTTTTGGCAATGTGAGGGCCCGGAAACCTGGCCCTGTCTTCTTGACGAGCATTCCTA
GGGGTCTTTCCCCTCTCGCCAAAGGAATGCAAGGTCTGTTGAATGTCGTGAAGGAAGCAGTTCCTCTGGA
AGCTTCTTGAAGACAAACAACGTCTGTAGCGACCCTTTGCAGGCAGCGGAACCCCCCACCTGGCGACAGG
TGCCTCTGCGGCCAAAAGCCACGTGTATAAGATACACCTGCAAAGGCGGCACAACCCCAGTGCCACGTTG
TGAGTTGGATAGTTGTGGAAAGAGTCAAATGGCTCTCCTCAAGCGTATTCAACAAGGGGCTGAAGGATGC
CCAGAAGGTACCCCATTGTATGGGATCTGATCTGGGGCCTCGGTGCACATGCTTTACATGTGTTTAGTCG
AGGTTAAAAAAACGTCTAGGCCCCCCGAACCACGGGGACGTGGTTTTCCTTTGAAAAACACGATGATAAG
CTTGCCACAACCATGGCTGAACAAGATGGATTGCACGCAGGTTCTCCGGCCGCTTGGGTGGAGAGGCTAT
TCGGCTATGACTGGGCACAACAGACAATCGGCTGCTCTGATGCCGCCGTGTTCCGGCTGTCAGCGCAGGG
GCGCCCGGTTCTTTTTGTCAAGACCGACCTGTCCGGTGCCCTGAATGAACTGCAGGACGAGGCAGCGCGG
CTATCGTGGCTGGCCACGACGGGCGTTCCTTGCGCAGCTGTGCTCGACGTTGTCACTGAAGCGGGAAGGG
ACTGGCTGCTATTGGGCGAAGTGCCGGGGCAGGATCTCCTGTCATCTCACCTTGCTCCTGCCGAGAAAGT
ATCCATCATGGCTGATGCAATGCGGCGGCTGCATACGCTTGATCCGGCTACCTGCCCATTCGACCACCAA
GCGAAACATCGCATCGAGCGAGCACGTACTCGGATGGAAGCCGGTCTTGTCGATCAGGATGATCTGGACG
AAGAGCATCAGGGGCTCGCGCCAGCCGAACTGTTCGCCAGGCTCAAGGCGCGCATGCCCGACGGCGAGGA
TCTCGTCGTGACCCATGGCGATGCCTGCTTGCCGAATATCATGGTGGAAAATGGCCGCTTTTCTGGATTC
ATCGACTGTGGCCGGCTGGGTGTGGCGGACCGCTATCAGGACATAGCGTTGGCTACCCGTGATATTGCTG
AAGAGCTTGGCGGCGAATGGGCTGACCGCTTCCTCGTGCTTTACGGTATCGCCGCTCCCGATTCGCAGCG
CATCGCCTTCTATCGCCTTCTTGACGAGTTCTTCTGAGCGGGATCGGCTAGAGTCGACCCGGACGGGACG
CTCCTGCGCCTGATACAGAACGAATTGCTTGCAGGCATCTCATGAGTGTGTCTTCCCGTTTTCCGCCTGA
GGTCACTGCGTGGATGGAGCGCTGGCGCCTGCTGCGCGACGGCGAGCTGCTCACCACCCACTCGAGTCTA
GAGGGCCCGACGCGTCTGGAACAATCAACCTCTGGATTACAAAATTTGTGAAAGATTGACTGGTATTCTT
AACTATGTTGCTCCTTTTACGCTATGTGGATACGCTGCTTTAATGCCTTTGTATCATGCTATTGCTTCCC
GTATGGCTTTCATTTTCTCCTCCTTGTATAAATCCTGGTTGCTGTCTCTTTATGAGGAGTTGTGGCCCGT
TGTCAGGCAACGTGGCGTGGTGTGCACTGTGTTTGCTGACGCAACCCCCACTGGTTGGGGCATTGCCACC
ACCTGTCAGCTCCTTTCCGGGACTTTCGCTTTCCCCCTCCCTATTGCCACGGCGGAACTCATCGCCGCCT
GCCTTGCCCGCTGCTGGACAGGGGCTCGGCTGTTGGGCACTGACAATTCCGTGGTGTTGTCGGGGAAGCT
GACGTCCTTTCCATGGCTGCTCGCCTGTGTTGCCACCTGGATTCTGCGCGGGACGTCCTTCTGCTACGTC
CCTTCGGCCCTCAATCCAGCGGACCTTCCTTCCCGCGGCCTGCTGCCGGCTCTGCGGCCTCTTCCGCGTC
TTCGCCTTCGCCCTCAGACGAGTCGGATCTCCCTTTGGGCCGCCTCCCCGCCTGGAATTAATTCTGCAGT
CGAGACCTAGAAAAACATGGAGCAATCACAAGTAGCAATACAGCAGCTACCAATGCTGATTGTGCCTGGC
TAGAAGCACAAGAGGAGGAGGAGGTGGGTTTTCCAGTCACACCTCAGGTACCTTTAAGACCAATGACTTA
CAAGGCAGCTGTAGATCTTAGCCACTTTTTAAAAGAAAAGAGGGGACTGGAAGGGCTAATTCACTCCCAA
CGAAGACAAGATATCCTTGATCTGTGGATCTACCACACACAAGGCTACTTCCCTGATTAGCAGAACTACA
CACCAGGGCCAGGGGTCAGATATCCACTGACCTTTGGATGGTGCTACAAGCTAGTACCAGTTGAGCCAGA
TAAGGTAGAAGAGGCCAATAAAGGAGAGAACACCAGCTTGTTACACCCTGTGAGCCTGCATGGGATGGAT
GACCCGGAGAGAGAAGTGTTAGAGTGGAGGTTTGACAGCCGCCTAGCATTTCATCACGTGGCCCGAGAGC
TGCATCCGGAGTACTTCAAGAACTGCTGATATCGAGCTTGCTACAAGGGACTTTCCGCTGGGGACTTTCC
AGGGAGGCGTGGCCTGGGCGGGACTGGGGAGTGGCGAGCCCTCAGATCCTGCATATAAGCAGCTGCTTTT
TGCCTGTACTGGGTCTCTCTGGTTAGACCAGATCTGAGCCTGGGAGCTCTCTGGCTAACTAGGGAACCCA
CTGCTTAAGCCTCAATAAAGCTTGCCTTGAGTGCTTCAAGTAGTGTGTGCCCGTCTGTTGTGTGACTCTG
GTAACTAGAGATCCCTCAGACCCTTTTAGTCAGTGTGGAAAATCTCTAGCAGTAGTAGTTCATGTCATCT
TATTATTCAGTATTTATAACTTGCAAAGAAATGAATATCAGAGAGTGAGAGGCCTTGACATTGCTAGCGT
TTAAACCCGCTGATCAGCCTCGACTGTGCCTTCTAGTTGCCAGCCATCTGTTGTTTGCCCCTCCCCCGTG
CCTTCCTTGACCCTGGAAGGTGCCACTCCCACTGTCCTTTCCTAATAAAATGAGGAAATTGCATCGCATT
GTCTGAGTAGGTGTCATTCTATTCTGGGGGGTGGGGTGGGGCAGGACAGCAAGGGGGAGGATTGGGAAGA
CAATAGCAGGCATGCTGGGGATGCGGTGGGCTCTATGGCTTCTGAGGCGGAAAGAACCAGCTGGGGCTCT
AGGGGGTATCCCC
[124 nt withheld, positions 7644-7767]
C
[91 nt withheld, positions 7769-7859]
A
[49 nt withheld, positions 7861-7909]
CCTTTGACGTTGGAGTCCACGTTCTTT
[37 nt withheld, positions 7937-7973]
ACCCTATCTCGGTCTATTCTTTTGATTTATAAGGGATTTTGCCGATTTCGGCCTATTGGTTAAAAAATGA
GCTGATTTAACAAAAATTTAACGCGAATTAATTCTGTGGAATGTGTGTCAGTTAGGGTGTGGAAAGTCCC
CAGGCTCCCCAGCAGGCAGAAGTATGCAAAGCATGCATCTCAATTAGTCAGCAACCAGGTGTGGAAAGTC
CCCAGGCTCCCCAGCAGGCAGAAGTATGCAAAGCATGCATCTCAATTAGTCAGCAACCATAGTCCCGCCC
CTAACTCCGCCCATCCCGCCCCTAACTCCGCCCAGTTCCGCCCATTCTCCGCCCCATGGCTGACTAATTT
TTTTTATTTATGCAGAGGCCGAGGCCGCCTCTGCCTCTGAGCTATTCCAGAAGTAGTGAGGAGGCTTTTT
TGGAGGCCTAGGCTTTTGCAAAAAGCTCCCGGGAGCTTGTATATCCATTTTCGGATCTGATCAGCACGTG
ATGAAAAAGCCTGAACTCACCGCGACGTCTGTCGAGAAGTTTCTGATCGAAAAGTTCGACAGCGTCTCCG
ACCTGATGCAGCTCTCGGAGGGCGAAGAATCTCGTGCTTTCAGCTTCGATGTAGGAGGGCGTGGATATGT
CCTGCGGGTAAATAGCTGCGCCGATGGTTTCTACAAAGATCGTTATGTTTATCGGCACTTTGCATCGGCC
GCGCTCCCGATTCCGGAAGTGCTTGACATTGGGGAATTCAGCGAGAGCCTGACCTATTGCATCTCCCGCC
GTGCACAGGGTGTCACGTTGCAAGACCTGCCTGAAACCGAACTGCCCGCTGTTCTGCAGCCGGTCGCGGA
GGCCATGGATGCGATCGCTGCGGCCGATCTTAGCCAGACGAGCGGGTTCGGCCCATTCGGACCGCAAGGA
ATCGGTCAATACACTACATGGCGTGATTTCATATGCGCGATTGCTGATCCCCATGTGTATCACTGGCAAA
CTGTGATGGACGACACCGTCAGTGCGTCCGTCGCGCAGGCTCTCGATGAGCTGATGCTTTGGGCCGAGGA
CTGCCCCGAAGTCCGGCACCTCGTGCACGCGGATTTCGGCTCCAACAATGTCCTGACGGACAATGGCCGC
ATAACAGCGGTCATTGACTGGAGCGAGGCGATGTTCGGGGATTCCCAATACGAGGTCGCCAACATCTTCT
TCTGGAGGCCGTGGTTGGCTTGTATGGAGCAGCAGACGCGCTACTTCGAGCGGAGGCATCCGGAGCTTGC
AGGATCGCCGCGGCTCCGGGCGTATATGCTCCGCATTGGTCTTGACCAACTCTATCAGAGCTTGGTTGAC
GGCAATTTCGATGATGCAGCTTGGGCGCAGGGTCGATGCGACGCAATCGTCCGATCCGGAGCCGGGACTG
TCGGGCGTACACAAATCGCCCGCAGAAGCGCGGCCGTCTGGACCGATGGCTGTGTAGAAGTACTCGCCGA
TAGTGGAAACCGACGCCCCAGCACTCGTCCGAGGGCAAAGGAATAGCACGTGCTACGAGATTTCGATTCC
ACCGCCGCCTTCTATGAAAGGTTGGGCTTCGGAATCGTTTTCCGGGACGCCGGCTGGATGATCCTCCAGC
GCGGGGATCTCATGCTGGAGTTCTTCGCCCACCCCAACTTGTTTATTGCAGCTTATAATGGTTACAAATA
AAGCAATAGCATCACAAATTTCACAAATAAAGCATTTTTTTCACTGCATTCTAGTTGTGGTTTGTCCAAA
CTCATCAATGTATCTTATCATGTCTGTATACCGTCGACCTCTAGCTAGAGCTTGGCGTAATCATGGTCAT
AGCTGTTTCCTGTGTGAAATTGTTATCCGCTCACAATTCCACACAACATACGAGCCGGAAGCATAAAGTG
TAAAGCCTGGGGTGCCTAATGAGTGAGCTAACTCACATTAATTGCGTTGCGCTCACTGCCCGCTTTCCAG
TCGGGAAACCTGTCGTGCCAGCTGCATTAATGAATCGGCCAACGCGCGGGGAGAGGCGGTTTGCGTATTG
GGCGCTCTTCCGCTTCCTCGCTCACTGACTCGCTGCGCTCGGTCGTTCGGCTGCGGCGAGCGGTATCAGC
TCACTCAAAGGCGGTAATACGGTTATCCACAGAATCAGGGGATAACGCAGGAAAGAACATGTGAGCAAAA
GGCCAGCAAAAGGCCAGGAACCGTAAAAAGGCCGCGTTGCTGGCGTTTTTCCATAGGCTCCGCCCCCCTG
ACGAGCATCACAAAAATCGACGCTCAAGTCAGAGGTGGCGAAACCCGACAGGACTATAAAGATACCAGGC
GTTTCCCCCTGGAAGCTCCCTCGTGCGCTCTCCTGTTCCGACCCTGCCGCTTACCGGATACCTGTCCGCC
TTTCTCCCTTCGGGAAGCGTGGCGCTTTCTCATAGCTCACGCTGTAGGTATCTCAGTTCGGTGTAGGTCG
TTCGCTCCAAGCTGGGCTGTGTGCACGAACCCCCCGTTCAGCCCGACCGCTGCGCCTTATCCGGTAACTA
TCGTCTTGAGTCCAACCCGGTAAGACACGACTTATCGCCACTGGCAGCAGCCACTGGTAACAGGATTAGC
AGAGCGAGGTATGTAGGCGGTGCTACAGAGTTCTTGAAGTGGTGGCCTAACTACGGCTACACTAGAAGAA
CAGTATTTGGTATCTGCGCTCTGCTGAAGCCAGTTACCTTCGGAAAAAGAGTTGGTAGCTCTTGATCCGG
CAAACAAACCACCGCTGGTAGCGGTGGTTTTTTTGTTTGCAAGCAGCAGATTACGCGCAGAAAAAAAGGA
TCTCAAGAAGATCCTTTGATCTTTTCTACGGGGTCTGACGCTCAGTGGAACGAAAACTCACGTTAAGGGA
TTTTGGTCATGAGATTATCAAAAAGGATCTTCACCTAGATCCTTTTAAATTAAAAATGAAGTTTTAAATC
AATCTAAAGTATATATGAGTAAACTTGGTCTGACAGTTACCAATGCTTAATCAGTGAGGCACCTATCTCA
GCGATCTGTCTATTTCGTTCATCCATAGTTGCCTGACTCCCCGTCGTGTAGATAACTACGATACGGGAGG
GCTTACCATCTGGCCCCAGTGCTGCAATGATACCGCGAGACCCACGCTCACCGGCTCCAGATTTATCAGC
AATAAACCAGCCAGCCGGAAGGGCCGAGCGCAGAAGTGGTCCTGCAACTTTATCCGCCTCCATCCAGTCT
ATTAATTGTTGCCGGGAAGCTAGAGTAAGTAGTTCGCCAGTTAATAGTTTGCGCAACGTTGTTGCCATTG
CTACAGGCATCGTGGTGTCACGCTCGTCGTTTGGTATGGCTTCATTCAGCTCCGGTTCCCAACGATCAAG
GCGAGTTACATGATCCCCCATGTTGTGCAAAAAAGCGGTTAGCTCCTTCGGTCCTCCGATCGTTGTCAGA
AGTAAGTTGGCCGCAGTGTTATCACTCATGGTTATGGCAGCACTGCATAATTCTCTTACTGTCATGCCAT
CCGTAAGATGCTTTTCTGTGACTGGTGAGTACTCAACCAAGTCATTCTGAGAATAGTGTATGCGGCGACC
GAGTTGCTCTTGCCCGGCGTCAATACGGGATAATACCGCGCCACATAGCAGAACTTTAAAAGTGCTCATC
ATTGGAAAACGTTCTTCGGGGCGAAAACTCTCAAGGATCTTACCGCTGTTGAGATCCAGTTCGATGTAAC
CCACTCGTGCACCCAACTGATCTTCAGCATCTTTTACTTTCACCAGCGTTTCTGGGTGAGCAAAAACAGG
AAGGCAAAATGCCGCAAAAAAGGGAATAAGGGCGACACGGAAATGTTGAATACTCATACTCTTCCTTTTT
CAATATTATTGAAGCATTTATCAGGGTTATTGTCTCATGAGCGGATACATATTTGAATGTATTTAGAAAA
ATAAACAAATAGGGGTTCCGCGCACATTTCCCCGAAAAGTGCCACCTGACGTCGACGGATCGGGAGATCA
ACTTGTTTATTGCAGCTTATAATGGTTACAAATAAAGCAATAGCATCACAAATTTCACAAATAAAGCATT
TTTTTCACTGCATTCTAGTTGTGGTTTGTCCAAACTCATCAATGTATCTTATCATGTCTGGATCAACTGG
ATAACTCAAGCTAACCAAAATCATCCCAAACTTCCCACCCCATACCCTATTACCACTGCCAATTACCTGT
GGTTTCATTTACTCTAAACCTGTGATTCCTCTGAATTATTTTCATTTTAAAGAAATTGTATTTGTTAAAT
ATGTACTACAAACTTAGTAGTT
Features (pLannotate 1.2.2; 33 found; start..end, strand, type, name):
    376..633     +  LTR            5' LTR (truncated): truncated 5' long terminal repeat (LTR) from HIV-1
    680..805     +  misc_feature   HIV-1 Ψ: packaging signal of human immunodeficiency virus type 1
    789..1127    +  CDS            HIV-1 gag (fragment): gag protein from human immunodeficiency virus 1; gag
   1302..1535    +  misc_feature   RRE: The Rev response element (RRE) of HIV-1 allows for Rev-dependent mRNA export from the nucleus to the cytoplasm.
   1912..2012    +  CDS            Rev (fragment): human immunodeficiency virus 1 (HIV-1) Rev protein; rev; enhances nuclear export of unspliced and incompletely spliced viral mRNAs
   2027..2142    +  misc_feature   cPPT/CTS: central polypurine tract and central termination sequence of HIV-1 (lacking the first T)
   2209..2275    +  CDS            small t antigen (fragment): SV40 (simian virus 40) small t antigen
   2282..3460    +  promoter       EF-1α promoter: strong constitutive promoter for human elongation factor EF-1α
   3483..4229    +  CDS            rtTA-Advanced: improved tetracycline-controlled transactivator In the Tet-On® system, rtTA-Advanced binds to the Tet-responsive element and stimulates transcription only in the presence of tetracycline or doxycycline.
   4238..4256    -  promoter       chicken β-actin promoter (fragment): contains a 21-bp deletion relative to the standard chicken β-actin promoter
   4367..4829    +  misc_feature   IRES: internal ribosome entry site (IRES) of the encephalomyocarditis virus (EMCV)
   4848..5637    +  CDS            NeoR/KanR (fragment): aminoglycoside phosphotransferase from Tn5; aph(3')-II (or nptII); confers resistance to neomycin, kanamycin, and G418 (Geneticin®)
   5644..5712    +  CDS            ble (fragment): BLE_KLEPN - Experimental evidence at protein level: Swiss-Prot protein existence level 1. Binding protein with a strong affinity to the bleomycin family of antibiotics. Binds to CL990; an antimitotic-antibiotic compound. From Klebsiella pneumoniae.
   5754..5825    +  CDS            str (fragment): STR_KLEPN - Protein inferred from homology: Swiss-Prot protein existence level 3. The aminoglycoside phosphotransferases achieve inactivation of their antibiotic substrates by phosphorylation. From Klebsiella pneumoniae.
   5833..6421    +  misc_feature   WPRE: woodchuck hepatitis virus posttranscriptional regulatory element
   6438..6956    +  CDS            nef (fragment): NEF_HV1BR - Experimental evidence at protein level: Swiss-Prot protein existence level 1. Extracellular Nef protein targets CD4(+) T-lymphocytes for apoptosis by interacting with CXCR4 surface receptors (PubMed:14990729). From Human immunodeficiency virus type 1 group M subtype B (isolate BRU/LAI) (HIV-1).
   7004..7261    +  LTR            5' LTR (truncated): truncated 5' long terminal repeat (LTR) from HIV-1
   7374..7598    +  polyA_signal   bGH poly(A) signal: bovine growth hormone polyadenylation signal
   7602..7623    +  promoter       SV40 promoter (fragment): SV40 enhancer and early promoter
   7644..8072    +  rep_origin     f1 ori (sequence partly withheld): f1 bacteriophage origin of replication; arrow indicates direction of (+) strand synthesis
   8086..8415    +  promoter       SV40 promoter: SV40 enhancer and early promoter
   8464..9489    +  CDS            HygR: aminoglycoside phosphotransferase from E. coli; aph(4)-Ia; confers resistance to hygromycin
   9499..9624    +  CDS            ble (fragment): BLE_KLEPN - Experimental evidence at protein level: Swiss-Prot protein existence level 1. Binding protein with a strong affinity to the bleomycin family of antibiotics. Binds to CL990; an antimitotic-antibiotic compound. From Klebsiella pneumoniae.
   9619..9740    +  polyA_signal   SV40 poly(A) signal: SV40 polyadenylation signal
   9811..9833    -  protein_bind   lac operator (fragment): The lac repressor binds to the lac operator to inhibit transcription in E. coli. This inhibition can be relieved by adding lactose or isopropyl-β-D-thiogalactopyranoside (IPTG). lac repressor encoded by lacI
   9837..9867    -  promoter       lac promoter: promoter for the E. coli lac operon
   9882..9903    -  protein_bind   CAP binding site: CAP binding activates transcription in the presence of cAMP. E. coli catabolite activator protein
   9916..10008   -  CDS            lacI (fragment): lac repressor; lacI; The lac repressor binds to the lac operator to inhibit transcription in E. coli. This inhibition can be relieved by adding lactose or isopropyl-β-D-thiogalactopyranoside (IPTG).
  10191..10779   -  rep_origin     ori: high-copy-number ColE1/pMB1/pBR322/pUC origin of replication
  10950..11810   -  CDS            AmpR: β-lactamase; bla; confers resistance to ampicillin, carbenicillin, and related antibiotics
  11811..11915   -  promoter       AmpR promoter: bla
  11963..12097   +  polyA_signal   SV40 poly(A) signal: SV40 polyadenylation signal
  12264..328     +  CDS            nef (fragment) (across the origin): NEF_HV1BR - Experimental evidence at protein level: Swiss-Prot protein existence level 1. Extracellular Nef protein targets CD4(+) T-lymphocytes for apoptosis by interacting with CXCR4 surface receptors (PubMed:14990729). From Human immunodeficiency virus type 1 group M subtype B (isolate BRU/LAI) (HIV-1).
