>Addgene plasmid #84776 | pLVX-EF1a-tetOn-IRES-G418 (EtO) Sequencing Result | analyzer sequence | sequence record 266386
GGAAGGGCTAATTCACTCCCAAAGAAGACAAGATATCCTTGATCTGTGGATCTACCACACACAAGGCTAC
TTCCCTGATTAGCAGAACTACACACCAGGGCCAGGGGTCAGATATCCACTGACCTTTGGATGGTGCTACA
AGCTAGTACCAGTTGAGCCAGATAAGGTAGAAGAGGCCAATAAAGGAGAGAACACCAGCTTGTTACACCC
TGTGAGCCTGCATGGGATGGATGACCCGGAGAGAGAAGTGTTAGAGTGGAGGTTTGACAGCCGCCTAGCA
TTTCATCACGTGGCCCGAGAGCTGCATCCGGAGTACTTCAAGAACTGCTGATATCGAGCTTGCTACAAGG
GACTTTCCGCTGGGGACTTTCCAGGGAGGCGTGGCCTGGGCGGGACTGGGGAGTGGCGAGCCCTCAGATC
CTGCATATAAGCAGCTGCTTTTTGCCTGTACTGGGTCTCTCTGGTTAGACCAGATCTGAGCCTGGGAGCT
CTCTGGCTAACTAGGGAACCCACTGCTTAAGCCTCAATAAAGCTTGCCTTGAGTGCTTCAAGTAGTGTGT
GCCCGTCTGTTGTGTGACTCTGGTAACTAGAGATCCCTCAGACCCTTTTAGTCAGTGTGGAAAATCTCTA
GCAGTGGCGCCCGAACAGGGACTTGAAAGCGAAAGGGAAACCAGAGGAGCTCTCTCGACGCAGGACTCGG
CTTGCTGAAGCGCGCACGGCAAGAGGCGAGGGGCGGCGACTGGTGAGTACGCCAAAAATTTTGACTAGCG
GAGGCTAGAAGGAGAGAGATGGGTGCGAGAGCGTCAGTATTAAGCGGGGGAGAATTAGATCGCGATGGGA
AAAAATTCGGTTAAGGCCAGGGGGAAAGAAAAAATATAAATTAAAACATATAGTATGGGCAAGCAGGGAG
CTAGAACGATTCGCAGTTAATCCTGGCCTGTTAGAAACATCAGAAGGCTGTAGACAAATACTGGGACAGC
TACAACCATCCCTTCAGACAGGATCAGAAGAACTTAGATCATTATATAATACAGTAGCAACCCTCTATTG
TGTGCATCAAAGGATAGAGATAAAAGACACCAAGGAAGCTTTAGACAAGATAGAGGAAGAGCAAAACAAA
AGTAAGACCACCGCACAGCAAGCGGCCGGCCGCTGATCTTCAGACCTGGAGGAGGAGATATGAGGGACAA
TTGGAGAAGTGAATTATATAAATATAAAGTAGTAAAAATTGAACCATTAGGAGTAGCACCCACCAAGGCA
AAGAGAAGAGTGGTGCAGAGAGAAAAAAGAGCAGTGGGAATAGGAGCTTTGTTCCTTGGGTTCTTGGGAG
CAGCAGGAAGCACTATGGGCGCAGCGTCAATGACGCTGACGGTACAGGCCAGACAATTATTGTCTGGTAT
AGTGCAGCAGCAGAACAATTTGCTGAGGGCTATTGAGGCGCAACAGCATCTGTTGCAACTCACAGTCTGG
GGCATCAAGCAGCTCCAGGCAAGAATCCTGGCTGTGGAAAGATACCTAAAGGATCAACAGCTCCTGGGGA
TTTGGGGTTGCTCTGGAAAACTCATTTGCACCACTGCTGTGCCTTGGAATGCTAGTTGGAGTAATAAATC
TCTGGAACAGATTTGGAATCACACGACCTGGATGGAGTGGGACAGAGAAATTAACAATTACACAAGCTTA
ATACACTCCTTAATTGAAGAATCGCAAAACCAGCAAGAAAAGAATGAACAAGAATTATTGGAATTAGATA
AATGGGCAAGTTTGTGGAATTGGTTTAACATAACAAATTGGCTGTGGTATATAAAATTATTCATAATGAT
AGTAGGAGGCTTGGTAGGTTTAAGAATAGTTTTTGCTGTACTTTCTATAGTGAATAGAGTTAGGCAGGGA
TATTCACCATTATCGTTTCAGACCCACCTCCCAACCCCGAGGGGACCCGACAGGCCCGAAGGAATAGAAG
AAGAAGGTGGAGAGAGAGACAGAGACAGATCCATTCGATTAGTGAACGGATCTCGACGGTATCGCCTTTA
AAAGAAAAGGGGGGATTGGGGGGTACAGTGCAGGGGAAAGAATAGTAGACATAATAGCAACAGACATACA
AACTAAAGAATTACAAAAACAAATTACAAAAATTCAAAATTTTCGGGTTTATTACAGGGACAGCAGAGAT
CCAGTTTATCGATGCGCCCGACGATAAGCTTTGCAAAGATGGATAAAGTTTTAAACAGAGAGGAATCTTT
GCAGCTAATGGACCTTCTAGGTCTTGAAAGGAGTGGGAATTGGCTCCGGTGCCCGTCAGTGGGCAGAGCG
CACATCGCCCACAGTCCCCGAGAAGTTGGGGGGAGGGGTCGGCAATTGAACCGGTGCCTAGAGAAGGTGG
CGCGGGGTAAACTGGGAAAGTGATGTCGTGTACTGGCTCCGCCTTTTTCCCGAGGGTGGGGGAGAACCGT
ATATAAGTGCAGTAGTCGCCGTGAACGTTCTTTTTCGCAACGGGTTTGCCGCCAGAACACAGGTAAGTGC
CGTGTGTGGTTCCCGCGGGCCTGGCCTCTTTACGGGTTATGGCCCTTGCGTGCCTTGAATTACTTCCACC
TGGCTGCAGTACGTGATTCTTGATCCCGAGCTTCGGGTTGGAAGTGGGTGGGAGAGTTCGAGGCCTTGCG
CTTAAGGAGCCCCTTCGCCTCGTGCTTGAGTTGAGGCCTGGCCTGGGCGCTGGGGCCGCCGCGTGCGAAT
CTGGTGGCACCTTCGCGCCTGTCTCGCTGCTTTCGATAAGTCTCTAGCCATTTAAAATTTTTGATGACCT
GCTGCGACGCTTTTTTTCTGGCAAGATAGTCTTGTAAATGCGGGCCAAGATCTGCACACTGGTATTTCGG
TTTTTGGGGCCGCGGGCGGCGACGGGGCCCGTGCGTCCCAGCGCACATGTTCGGCGAGGCGGGGCCTGCG
AGCGCGGCCACCGAGAATCGGACGGGGGTAGTCTCAAGCTGGCCGGCCTGCTCTGGTGCCTGGCCTCGCG
CCGCCGTGTATCGCCCCGCCCTGGGCGGCAAGGCTGGCCCGGTCGGCACCAGTTGCGTGAGCGGAAAGAT
GGCCGCTTCCCGGCCCTGCTGCAGGGAGCTCAAAATGGAGGACGCGGCGCTCGGGAGAGCGGGCGGGTGA
GTCACCCACACAAAGGAAAAGGGCCTTTCCGTCCTCAGCCGTCGCTTCATGTGACTCCACGGAGTACCGG
GCGCCGTCCAGGCACCTCGATTAGTTCTCGAGCTTTTGGAGTACGTCGTCTTTAGGTTGGGGGGAGGGGT
TTTATGCGATGGAGTTTCCCCACACTGAGTGGGTGGAGACTGAAGTTAGGCCAGCTTGGCACTTGATGTA
ATTCTCCTTGGAATTTGCCCTTTTTGAGTTTGGATCTTGGTTCATTCTCAAGCCTCAGACAGTGGTTCAA
AGTTTTTTTCTTCCATTTCAGGTGTCGTGAGGAATTTCGACCCGGATCCACCATGTCTAGACTGGACAAG
AGCAAAGTCATAAACGGCGCTCTGGAATTACTCAATGGAGTCGGTATCGAAGGCCTGACGACAAGGAAAC
TCGCTCAAAAGCTGGGAGTTGAGCAGCCTACCCTGTACTGGCACGTGAAGAACAAGCGGGCCCTGCTCGA
TGCCCTGCCAATCGAGATGCTGGACAGGCATCATACCCACTTCTGCCCCCTGGAAGGCGAGTCATGGCAA
GACTTTCTGCGGAACAACGCCAAGTCATTCCGCTGTGCTCTCCTCTCACATCGCGACGGGGCTAAAGTGC
ATCTCGGCACCCGCCCAACAGAGAAACAGTACGAAACCCTGGAAAATCAGCTCGCGTTCCTGTGTCAGCA
AGGCTTCTCCCTGGAGAACGCACTGTACGCTCTGTCCGCCGTGGGCCACTTTACACTGGGCTGCGTATTG
GAGGAACAGGAGCATCAAGTAGCAAAAGAGGAAAGAGAGACACCTACCACCGATTCTATGCCCCCACTTC
TGAGACAAGCAATTGAGCTGTTCGACCGGCAGGGAGCCGAACCTGCCTTCCTTTTCGGCCTGGAACTAAT
CATATGTGGCCTGGAGAAACAGCTAAAGTGCGAAAGCGGCGGGCCGGCCGACGCCCTTGACGATTTTGAC
TTAGACATGCTCCCAGCCGATGCCCTTGACGACTTTGACCTTGATATGCTGCCTGCTGACGCTCTTGACG
ATTTTGACCTTGACATGCTCCCCGGGTAACTAGAATTCCGCCCCCCCCCCCCCCCCCCTAACGTTACTGG
CCGAAGCCGCTTGGAATAAGGCCGGTGTGCGTTTGTCTATATGTTATTTTCCACCATATTGCCGTCTTTT
GGCAATGTGAGGGCCCGGAAACCTGGCCCTGTCTTCTTGACGAGCATTCCTAGGGGTCTTTCCCCTCTCG
CCAAAGGAATGCAAGGTCTGTTGAATGTCGTGAAGGAAGCAGTTCCTCTGGAAGCTTCTTGAAGACAAAC
AACGTCTGTAGCGACCCTTTGCAGGCAGCGGAACCCCCCACCTGGCGACAGGTGCCTCTGCGGCCAAAAG
CCACGTGTATAAGATACACCTGCAAAGGCGGCACAACCCCAGTGCCACGTTGTGAGTTGGATAGTTGTGG
AAAGAGTCAAATGGCTCTCCTCAAGCGTATTCAACAAGGGGCTGAAGGATGCCCAGAAGGTACCCCATTG
TATGGGATCTGATCTGGGGCCTCGGTGCACATGCTTTACATGTGTTTAGTCGAGGTTAAAAAAACGTCTA
GGCCCCCCGAACCACGGGGACGTGGTTTTCCTTTGAAAAACACGATGATAAGCTTGCCACAACCATGGCT
GAACAAGATGGATTGCACGCAGGTTCTCCGGCCGCTTGGGTGGAGAGGCTATTCGGCTATGACTGGGCAC
AACAGACAATCGGCTGCTCTGATGCCGCCGTGTTCCGGCTGTCAGCGCAGGGGCGCCCGGTTCTTTTTGT
CAAGACCGACCTGTCCGGTGCCCTGAATGAACTGCAGGACGAGGCAGCGCGGCTATCGTGGCTGGCCACG
ACGGGCGTTCCTTGCGCAGCTGTGCTCGACGTTGTCACTGAAGCGGGAAGGGACTGGCTGCTATTGGGCG
AAGTGCCGGGGCAGGATCTCCTGTCATCTCACCTTGCTCCTGCCGAGAAAGTATCCATCATGGCTGATGC
AATGCGGCGGCTGCATACGCTTGATCCGGCTACCTGCCCATTCGACCACCAAGCGAAACATCGCATCGAG
CGAGCACGTACTCGGATGGAAGCCGGTCTTGTCGATCAGGATGATCTGGACGAAGAGCATCAGGGGCTCG
CGCCAGCCGAACTGTTCGCCAGGCTCAAGGCGCGCATGCCCGACGGCGAGGATCTCGTCGTGACCCATGG
CGATGCCTGCTTGCCGAATATCATGGTGGAAAATGGCCGCTTTTCTGGATTCATCGACTGTGGCCGGCTG
GGTGTGGCGGACCGCTATCAGGACATAGCGTTGGCTACCCGTGATATTGCTGAAGAGCTTGGCGGCGAAT
GGGCTGACCGCTTCCTCGTGCTTTACGGTATCGCCGCTCCCGATTCGCAGCGCATCGCCTTCTATCGCCT
TCTTGACGAGTTCTTCTGAGCGGGATCGGCTAGAGTCGACCCGGACGGGACGCTCCTGCGCCTGATACAG
AACGAATTGCTTGCAGGCATCTCATGAGTGTGTCTTCCCGTTTTCCGCCTGAGGTCACTGCGTGGATGGA
GCGCTGGCGCCTGCTGCGCGACGGCGAGCTGCTCACCACCCACTCGAGTCTAGAGGGCCCGACGCGTCTG
GAACAATCAACCTCTGGATTACAAAATTTGTGAAAGATTGACTGGTATTCTTAACTATGTTGCTCCTTTT
ACGCTATGTGGATACGCTGCTTTAATGCCTTTGTATCATGCTATTGCTTCCCGTATGGCTTTCATTTTCT
CCTCCTTGTATAAATCCTGGTTGCTGTCTCTTTATGAGGAGTTGTGGCCCGTTGTCAGGCAACGTGGCGT
GGTGTGCACTGTGTTTGCTGACGCAACCCCCACTGGTTGGGGCATTGCCACCACCTGTCAGCTCCTTTCC
GGGACTTTCGCTTTCCCCCTCCCTATTGCCACGGCGGAACTCATCGCCGCCTGCCTTGCCCGCTGCTGGA
CAGGGGCTCGGCTGTTGGGCACTGACAATTCCGTGGTGTTGTCGGGGAAGCTGACGTCCTTTCCATGGCT
GCTCGCCTGTGTTGCCACCTGGATTCTGCGCGGGACGTCCTTCTGCTACGTCCCTTCGGCCCTCAATCCA
GCGGACCTTCCTTCCCGCGGCCTGCTGCCGGCTCTGCGGCCTCTTCCGCGTCTTCGCCTTCGCCCTCAGA
CGAGTCGGATCTCCCTTTGGGCCGCCTCCCCGCCTGGAATTAATTCTGCAGTCGAGACCTAGAAAAACAT
GGAGCAATCACAAGTAGCAATACAGCAGCTACCAATGCTGATTGTGCCTGGCTAGAAGCACAAGAGGAGG
AGGAGGTGGGTTTTCCAGTCACACCTCAGGTACCTTTAAGACCAATGACTTACAAGGCAGCTGTAGATCT
TAGCCACTTTTTAAAAGAAAAGAGGGGACTGGAAGGGCTAATTCACTCCCAACGAAGACAAGATATCCTT
GATCTGTGGATCTACCACACACAAGGCTACTTCCCTGATTAGCAGAACTACACACCAGGGCCAGGGGTCA
GATATCCACTGACCTTTGGATGGTGCTACAAGCTAGTACCAGTTGAGCCAGATAAGGTAGAAGAGGCCAA
TAAAGGAGAGAACACCAGCTTGTTACACCCTGTGAGCCTGCATGGGATGGATGACCCGGAGAGAGAAGTG
TTAGAGTGGAGGTTTGACAGCCGCCTAGCATTTCATCACGTGGCCCGAGAGCTGCATCCGGAGTACTTCA
AGAACTGCTGATATCGAGCTTGCTACAAGGGACTTTCCGCTGGGGACTTTCCAGGGAGGCGTGGCCTGGG
CGGGACTGGGGAGTGGCGAGCCCTCAGATCCTGCATATAAGCAGCTGCTTTTTGCCTGTACTGGGTCTCT
CTGGTTAGACCAGATCTGAGCCTGGGAGCTCTCTGGCTAACTAGGGAACCCACTGCTTAAGCCTCAATAA
AGCTTGCCTTGAGTGCTTCAAGTAGTGTGTGCCCGTCTGTTGTGTGACTCTGGTAACTAGAGATCCCTCA
GACCCTTTTAGTCAGTGTGGAAAATCTCTAGCAGTAGTAGTTCATGTCATCTTATTATTCAGTATTTATA
ACTTGCAAAGAAATGAATATCAGAGAGTGAGAGGCCTTGACATTGCTAGCGTTTAAACCCGCTGATCAGC
CTCGACTGTGCCTTCTAGTTGCCAGCCATCTGTTGTTTGCCCCTCCCCCGTGCCTTCCTTGACCCTGGAA
GGTGCCACTCCCACTGTCCTTTCCTAATAAAATGAGGAAATTGCATCGCATTGTCTGAGTAGGTGTCATT
CTATTCTGGGGGGTGGGGTGGGGCAGGACAGCAAGGGGGAGGATTGGGAAGACAATAGCAGGCATGCTGG
GGATGCGGTGGGCTCTATGGCTTCTGAGGCGGAAAGAACCAGCTGGGGCTCTAGGGGGTATCCCC
[124 nt withheld, positions 7626-7749]
C
[91 nt withheld, positions 7751-7841]
A
[49 nt withheld, positions 7843-7891]
CCTTTGACGTTGGAGTCCACGTTCTTT
[37 nt withheld, positions 7919-7955]
ACCCTATCTCGGTCTATTCTTTTGATTTATAAGGGATTTTGCCGATTTCGGCCTATTGGTTAAAAAATGA
GCTGATTTAACAAAAATTTAACGCGAATTAATTCTGTGGAATGTGTGTCAGTTAGGGTGTGGAAAGTCCC
CAGGCTCCCCAGCAGGCAGAAGTATGCAAAGCATGCATCTCAATTAGTCAGCAACCAGGTGTGGAAAGTC
CCCAGGCTCCCCAGCAGGCAGAAGTATGCAAAGCATGCATCTCAATTAGTCAGCAACCATAGTCCCGCCC
CTAACTCCGCCCATCCCGCCCCTAACTCCGCCCAGTTCCGCCCATTCTCCGCCCCATGGCTGACTAATTT
TTTTTATTTATGCAGAGGCCGAGGCCGCCTCTGCCTCTGAGCTATTCCAGAAGTAGTGAGGAGGCTTTTT
TGGAGGCCTAGGCTTTTGCAAAAAGCTCCCGGGAGCTTGTATATCCATTTTCGGATCTGATCAGCACGTG
ATGAAAAAGCCTGAACTCACCGCGACGTCTGTCGAGAAGTTTCTGATCGAAAAGTTCGACAGCGTCTCCG
ACCTGATGCAGCTCTCGGAGGGCGAAGAATCTCGTGCTTTCAGCTTCGATGTAGGAGGGCGTGGATATGT
CCTGCGGGTAAATAGCTGCGCCGATGGTTTCTACAAAGATCGTTATGTTTATCGGCACTTTGCATCGGCC
GCGCTCCCGATTCCGGAAGTGCTTGACATTGGGGAATTCAGCGAGAGCCTGACCTATTGCATCTCCCGCC
GTGCACAGGGTGTCACGTTGCAAGACCTGCCTGAAACCGAACTGCCCGCTGTTCTGCAGCCGGTCGCGGA
GGCCATGGATGCGATCGCTGCGGCCGATCTTAGCCAGACGAGCGGGTTCGGCCCATTCGGACCGCAAGGA
ATCGGTCAATACACTACATGGCGTGATTTCATATGCGCGATTGCTGATCCCCATGTGTATCACTGGCAAA
CTGTGATGGACGACACCGTCAGTGCGTCCGTCGCGCAGGCTCTCGATGAGCTGATGCTTTGGGCCGAGGA
CTGCCCCGAAGTCCGGCACCTCGTGCACGCGGATTTCGGCTCCAACAATGTCCTGACGGACAATGGCCGC
ATAACAGCGGTCATTGACTGGAGCGAGGCGATGTTCGGGGATTCCCAATACGAGGTCGCCAACATCTTCT
TCTGGAGGCCGTGGTTGGCTTGTATGGAGCAGCAGACGCGCTACTTCGAGCGGAGGCATCCGGAGCTTGC
AGGATCGCCGCGGCTCCGGGCGTATATGCTCCGCATTGGTCTTGACCAACTCTATCAGAGCTTGGTTGAC
GGCAATTTCGATGATGCAGCTTGGGCGCAGGGTCGATGCGACGCAATCGTCCGATCCGGAGCCGGGACTG
TCGGGCGTACACAAATCGCCCGCAGAAGCGCGGCCGTCTGGACCGATGGCTGTGTAGAAGTACTCGCCGA
TAGTGGAAACCGACGCCCCAGCACTCGTCCGAGGGCAAAGGAATAGCACGTGCTACGAGATTTCGATTCC
ACCGCCGCCTTCTATGAAAGGTTGGGCTTCGGAATCGTTTTCCGGGACGCCGGCTGGATGATCCTCCAGC
GCGGGGATCTCATGCTGGAGTTCTTCGCCCACCCCAACTTGTTTATTGCAGCTTATAATGGTTACAAATA
AAGCAATAGCATCACAAATTTCACAAATAAAGCATTTTTTTCACTGCATTCTAGTTGTGGTTTGTCCAAA
CTCATCAATGTATCTTATCATGTCTGTATACCGTCGACCTCTAGCTAGAGCTTGGCGTAATCATGGTCAT
AGCTGTTTCCTGTGTGAAATTGTTATCCGCTCACAATTCCACACAACATACGAGCCGGAAGCATAAAGTG
TAAAGCCTGGGGTGCCTAATGAGTGAGCTAACTCACATTAATTGCGTTGCGCTCACTGCCCGCTTTCCAG
TCGGGAAACCTGTCGTGCCAGCTGCATTAATGAATCGGCCAACGCGCGGGGAGAGGCGGTTTGCGTATTG
GGCGCTCTTCCGCTTCCTCGCTCACTGACTCGCTGCGCTCGGTCGTTCGGCTGCGGCGAGCGGTATCAGC
TCACTCAAAGGCGGTAATACGGTTATCCACAGAATCAGGGGATAACGCAGGAAAGAACATGTGAGCAAAA
GGCCAGCAAAAGGCCAGGAACCGTAAAAAGGCCGCGTTGCTGGCGTTTTTCCATAGGCTCCGCCCCCCTG
ACGAGCATCACAAAAATCGACGCTCAAGTCAGAGGTGGCGAAACCCGACAGGACTATAAAGATACCAGGC
GTTTCCCCCTGGAAGCTCCCTCGTGCGCTCTCCTGTTCCGACCCTGCCGCTTACCGGATACCTGTCCGCC
TTTCTCCCTTCGGGAAGCGTGGCGCTTTCTCATAGCTCACGCTGTAGGTATCTCAGTTCGGTGTAGGTCG
TTCGCTCCAAGCTGGGCTGTGTGCACGAACCCCCCGTTCAGCCCGACCGCTGCGCCTTATCCGGTAACTA
TCGTCTTGAGTCCAACCCGGTAAGACACGACTTATCGCCACTGGCAGCAGCCACTGGTAACAGGATTAGC
AGAGCGAGGTATGTAGGCGGTGCTACAGAGTTCTTGAAGTGGTGGCCTAACTACGGCTACACTAGAAGAA
CAGTATTTGGTATCTGCGCTCTGCTGAAGCCAGTTACCTTCGGAAAAAGAGTTGGTAGCTCTTGATCCGG
CAAACAAACCACCGCTGGTAGCGGTGGTTTTTTTGTTTGCAAGCAGCAGATTACGCGCAGAAAAAAAGGA
TCTCAAGAAGATCCTTTGATCTTTTCTACGGGGTCTGACGCTCAGTGGAACGAAAACTCACGTTAAGGGA
TTTTGGTCATGAGATTATCAAAAAGGATCTTCACCTAGATCCTTTTAAATTAAAAATGAAGTTTTAAATC
AATCTAAAGTATATATGAGTAAACTTGGTCTGACAGTTACCAATGCTTAATCAGTGAGGCACCTATCTCA
GCGATCTGTCTATTTCGTTCATCCATAGTTGCCTGACTCCCCGTCGTGTAGATAACTACGATACGGGAGG
GCTTACCATCTGGCCCCAGTGCTGCAATGATACCGCGAGACCCACGCTCACCGGCTCCAGATTTATCAGC
AATAAACCAGCCAGCCGGAAGGGCCGAGCGCAGAAGTGGTCCTGCAACTTTATCCGCCTCCATCCAGTCT
ATTAATTGTTGCCGGGAAGCTAGAGTAAGTAGTTCGCCAGTTAATAGTTTGCGCAACGTTGTTGCCATTG
CTACAGGCATCGTGGTGTCACGCTCGTCGTTTGGTATGGCTTCATTCAGCTCCGGTTCCCAACGATCAAG
GCGAGTTACATGATCCCCCATGTTGTGCAAAAAAGCGGTTAGCTCCTTCGGTCCTCCGATCGTTGTCAGA
AGTAAGTTGGCCGCAGTGTTATCACTCATGGTTATGGCAGCACTGCATAATTCTCTTACTGTCATGCCAT
CCGTAAGATGCTTTTCTGTGACTGGTGAGTACTCAACCAAGTCATTCTGAGAATAGTGTATGCGGCGACC
GAGTTGCTCTTGCCCGGCGTCAATACGGGATAATACCGCGCCACATAGCAGAACTTTAAAAGTGCTCATC
ATTGGAAAACGTTCTTCGGGGCGAAAACTCTCAAGGATCTTACCGCTGTTGAGATCCAGTTCGATGTAAC
CCACTCGTGCACCCAACTGATCTTCAGCATCTTTTACTTTCACCAGCGTTTCTGGGTGAGCAAAAACAGG
AAGGCAAAATGCCGCAAAAAAGGGAATAAGGGCGACACGGAAATGTTGAATACTCATACTCTTCCTTTTT
CAATATTATTGAAGCATTTATCAGGGTTATTGTCTCATGAGCGGATACATATTTGAATGTATTTAGAAAA
ATAAACAAATAGGGGTTCCGCGCACATTTCCCCGAAAAGTGCCACCTGACGTCGACGGATCGGGAGATCA
ACTTGTTTATTGCAGCTTATAATGGTTACAAATAAAGCAATAGCATCACAAATTTCACAAATAAAGCATT
TTTTTCACTGCATTCTAGTTGTGGTTTGTCCAAACTCATCAATGTATCTTATCATGTCTGGATCAACTGG
ATAACTCAAGCTAACCAAAATCATCCCAAACTTCCCACCCCATACCCTATTACCACTGCCAATTACCTGT
GGTTTCATTTACTCTAAACCTGTGATTCCTCTGAATTATTTTCATTTTAAAGAAATTGTATTTGTTAAAT
ATGTACTACAAACTTAGTAGTT
Features (pLannotate 1.2.2; 33 found; start..end, strand, type, name):
    376..633     +  LTR            5' LTR (truncated): truncated 5' long terminal repeat (LTR) from HIV-1
    680..805     +  misc_feature   HIV-1 Ψ: packaging signal of human immunodeficiency virus type 1
    789..1127    +  CDS            HIV-1 gag (fragment): gag protein from human immunodeficiency virus 1; gag
   1302..1535    +  misc_feature   RRE: The Rev response element (RRE) of HIV-1 allows for Rev-dependent mRNA export from the nucleus to the cytoplasm.
   1912..2012    +  CDS            Rev (fragment): human immunodeficiency virus 1 (HIV-1) Rev protein; rev; enhances nuclear export of unspliced and incompletely spliced viral mRNAs
   2027..2142    +  misc_feature   cPPT/CTS: central polypurine tract and central termination sequence of HIV-1 (lacking the first T)
   2209..2275    +  CDS            small t antigen (fragment): SV40 (simian virus 40) small t antigen
   2282..3460    +  promoter       EF-1α promoter: strong constitutive promoter for human elongation factor EF-1α
   3483..4229    +  CDS            rtTA-Advanced: improved tetracycline-controlled transactivator In the Tet-On® system, rtTA-Advanced binds to the Tet-responsive element and stimulates transcription only in the presence of tetracycline or doxycycline.
   4238..4256    -  promoter       chicken β-actin promoter (fragment): contains a 21-bp deletion relative to the standard chicken β-actin promoter
   4349..4811    +  misc_feature   IRES: internal ribosome entry site (IRES) of the encephalomyocarditis virus (EMCV)
   4830..5619    +  CDS            NeoR/KanR (fragment): aminoglycoside phosphotransferase from Tn5; aph(3')-II (or nptII); confers resistance to neomycin, kanamycin, and G418 (Geneticin®)
   5626..5694    +  CDS            ble (fragment): BLE_KLEPN - Experimental evidence at protein level: Swiss-Prot protein existence level 1. Binding protein with a strong affinity to the bleomycin family of antibiotics. Binds to CL990; an antimitotic-antibiotic compound. From Klebsiella pneumoniae.
   5736..5807    +  CDS            str (fragment): STR_KLEPN - Protein inferred from homology: Swiss-Prot protein existence level 3. The aminoglycoside phosphotransferases achieve inactivation of their antibiotic substrates by phosphorylation. From Klebsiella pneumoniae.
   5815..6403    +  misc_feature   WPRE: woodchuck hepatitis virus posttranscriptional regulatory element
   6420..6938    +  CDS            nef (fragment): NEF_HV1BR - Experimental evidence at protein level: Swiss-Prot protein existence level 1. Extracellular Nef protein targets CD4(+) T-lymphocytes for apoptosis by interacting with CXCR4 surface receptors (PubMed:14990729). From Human immunodeficiency virus type 1 group M subtype B (isolate BRU/LAI) (HIV-1).
   6986..7243    +  LTR            5' LTR (truncated): truncated 5' long terminal repeat (LTR) from HIV-1
   7356..7580    +  polyA_signal   bGH poly(A) signal: bovine growth hormone polyadenylation signal
   7584..7605    +  promoter       SV40 promoter (fragment): SV40 enhancer and early promoter
   7626..8054    +  rep_origin     f1 ori (sequence partly withheld): f1 bacteriophage origin of replication; arrow indicates direction of (+) strand synthesis
   8068..8397    +  promoter       SV40 promoter: SV40 enhancer and early promoter
   8446..9471    +  CDS            HygR: aminoglycoside phosphotransferase from E. coli; aph(4)-Ia; confers resistance to hygromycin
   9481..9606    +  CDS            ble (fragment): BLE_KLEPN - Experimental evidence at protein level: Swiss-Prot protein existence level 1. Binding protein with a strong affinity to the bleomycin family of antibiotics. Binds to CL990; an antimitotic-antibiotic compound. From Klebsiella pneumoniae.
   9601..9722    +  polyA_signal   SV40 poly(A) signal: SV40 polyadenylation signal
   9793..9815    -  protein_bind   lac operator (fragment): The lac repressor binds to the lac operator to inhibit transcription in E. coli. This inhibition can be relieved by adding lactose or isopropyl-β-D-thiogalactopyranoside (IPTG). lac repressor encoded by lacI
   9819..9849    -  promoter       lac promoter: promoter for the E. coli lac operon
   9864..9885    -  protein_bind   CAP binding site: CAP binding activates transcription in the presence of cAMP. E. coli catabolite activator protein
   9898..9990    -  CDS            lacI (fragment): lac repressor; lacI; The lac repressor binds to the lac operator to inhibit transcription in E. coli. This inhibition can be relieved by adding lactose or isopropyl-β-D-thiogalactopyranoside (IPTG).
  10173..10761   -  rep_origin     ori: high-copy-number ColE1/pMB1/pBR322/pUC origin of replication
  10932..11792   -  CDS            AmpR: β-lactamase; bla; confers resistance to ampicillin, carbenicillin, and related antibiotics
  11793..11897   -  promoter       AmpR promoter: bla
  11945..12079   +  polyA_signal   SV40 poly(A) signal: SV40 polyadenylation signal
  12246..328     +  CDS            nef (fragment) (across the origin): NEF_HV1BR - Experimental evidence at protein level: Swiss-Prot protein existence level 1. Extracellular Nef protein targets CD4(+) T-lymphocytes for apoptosis by interacting with CXCR4 surface receptors (PubMed:14990729). From Human immunodeficiency virus type 1 group M subtype B (isolate BRU/LAI) (HIV-1).
