[The description below was written by a language model from this plasmid's Addgene catalogue record and pLannotate feature annotations shown in this document.]
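Description:
pLVX-EF1a-tetOn-IRES-G418 (EtO) is an HIV-1-based lentiviral transfer plasmid of about 12.3 kb that delivers the Tet-On transactivator to mammalian cells. It is propagated in E. coli through a high-copy ColE1/pUC-type origin with ampicillin resistance, and it also carries an f1 origin. The record notes that, because of its size, it may behave like a low-copy plasmid. The viral region contains LTR sequences, the Ψ packaging signal with a gag fragment, the RRE for Rev-dependent RNA export, the cPPT/CTS and a WPRE upstream of the 3' LTR. Together these elements support packaging, nuclear import and efficient expression of the integrated provirus.

The payload is a bicistronic cassette. The constitutive human EF-1α promoter drives rtTA-Advanced, followed by an EMCV IRES and a neomycin phosphotransferase gene. Transduced cells therefore co-express the transactivator and G418 resistance from a single transcript. rtTA-Advanced binds Tet-responsive promoters and activates them only when doxycycline or tetracycline is present, so this construct supplies the regulator half of a two-vector inducible system.

The catalogue fields name the insert as "TET OPERATOR" and the promoter as pTIGHT, apparently carried over from the pLVX-Tight-Puro parent. Neither sequenced record annotates a Tet-responsive promoter; both show the EF-1α–rtTA arrangement implied by the plasmid name. Outside the LTRs, the backbone also contains an SV40 promoter–hygromycin resistance cassette with an SV40 poly(A) signal, which the catalogue does not list as a marker. The two feature tables are essentially identical, differing by about 18 nt just upstream of the IRES. The associated publication concerns direct reprogramming of human cells into neurons, which suggests use alongside doxycycline-inducible transgene vectors.
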