Addgene plasmid #84776: pLVX-EF1a-tetOn-IRES-G418 (EtO)
Purpose: Second generation lenti tetracycline operator (on)
Depositing lab: Fred Gage. Depositing organization: Salk Institute for Biological Studies. Publication: Directly Reprogrammed Human Neurons Retain Aging-Associated Transcriptomic Signatures and Reveal Age-Related Nucleocytoplasmic Defects. Mertens J, Paquola AC, Ku M, Hatch E, Bohnke L, Ladjevardi S, McGrath S, Campbell B, Lee H, Herdy JR, Goncalves JT, Toda T, Kim Y, Winkler J, Yao J, Hetzer MW, Gage FH. Cell Stem Cell. 2015 Oct 6. pii: S1934-5909(15)00408-7. doi: 10.1016/j.stem.2015.09.001. PubMed 26456686.
Backbone
  Vector backbone: PLVX TIGHT PURO
  Backbone size w/o insert (bp): 7791
  Total vector size (bp): 12292
  Vector type: Lentiviral
  Selectable markers: Neomycin (select with G418)
Growth in bacteria
  Bacterial resistance: Ampicillin, 100 μg/mL
  Growth temperature: 37°C
  Growth strain: NEB Stable
  Growth instructions: Depositing lab suggests using Stbl3. Large plasmid may behave similarly to a low copy number plasmid.
  Copy number: High Copy
Gene/Insert
  Gene/Insert name: TET OPERATOR
  Promoter: pTIGHT
  Cloning method: Unknown
  Sequencing primers: 5′ GCAGAGCTCGTTTAGTG; 3′ CTAAAGCGCATGCTCCAGACTGCC
Resource information
  A portion of this plasmid was derived from a plasmid made by: JEROME MERTENS
Terms and licenses: Academic/Nonprofit Terms; Industry Terms: Not Available to Industry
How to cite: pLVX-EF1a-tetOn-IRES-G418 (EtO) was a gift from Fred Gage (Addgene plasmid # 84776 ; http://n2t.net/addgene:84776 ; RRID:Addgene_84776)
