>Addgene plasmid #84776 | pLVX-EF1a-tetOn-IRES-G418 (EtO) | addgene partial sequence | sequence record 166214 | EF1a-F 5'-TCAAGCCTCAGACAGTGGTTC-3'
ATTTCGACCCGGATCCACCATGTCTAGACTGGACAAGAGCAAAGTCATAAACGGCGCTCTGGAATTACTC
AATGGAGTCGGTATCGAAGGCCTGACGACAAGGAAACTCGCTCAAAAGCTGGGAGTTGAGCAGCCTACCC
TGTACTGGCACGTGAAGAACAAGCGGGCCCTGCTCGATGCCCTGCCAATCGAGATGCTGGACAGGCATCA
TACCCACTTCTGCCCCCTGGAAGGCGAGTCATGGCAAGACTTTCTGCGGAACAACGCCAAGTCATTCCGC
TGTGCTCTCCTCTCACATCGCGACGGGGCTAAAGTGCATCTCGGCACCCGCCCAACAGAGAAACAGTACG
AAACCCTGGAAAATCAGCTCGCGTTCCTGTGTCAGCAAGGCTTCTCCCTGGAGAACGCACTGTACGCTCT
GTCCGCCGTGGGCCACTTTACACTGGGCTGCGTATTGGAGGAACAGGAGCATCAAGTAGCAAAAGAGGAA
AGAGAGACACCTACCACCGATTCTATGCCCCCACTTCTGAGACAAGCAATTGAGCTGTTCGACCGGCAGG
GAGCCGAACCTGCCTTCCTTTTCGGCCTGGAACTAATCATATGTGGCCTGGAGAAACAGCTAAAGTGCGA
AAGCGGCGGGCCGGCCGACGCCCTTGACGATTTTGACTTAGACATGCTCCCAGCCGATGCCCTTGACGAC
TTTGACCTTGATATGCTGCCTGCTGACGCTCTTGACGATTT
