>Addgene plasmid #84776 | pLVX-EF1a-tetOn-IRES-G418 (EtO) | addgene partial sequence | sequence record 166217 | WPRE-R 5'-CATAGCGTAAAAGGAGCAACA-3'
AATTTTGTAATCCAGAGGTTGATTGTTCCAGACGCGTCGGGCCCTCTAGACTCGAGTGGGTGGTGAGCAG
CTCGCCGTCGCGCAGCAGGCGCCAGCGCTCCATCCACGCAGTGACCTCAGGCGGAAAACGGGAAGACACA
CTCATGAGATGCCTGCAAGCAATTCGTTCTGTATCAGGCGCAGGAGCGTCCCGTCCGGGTCGACTCTAGC
CGATCCCGCTCAGAAGAACTCGTCAAGAAGGCGATAGAAGGCGATGCGCTGCGAATCGGGAGCGGCGATA
CCGTAAAGCACGAGGAAGCGGTCAGCCCATTCGCCGCCAAGCTCTTCAGCAATATCACGGGTAGCCAACG
CTATGTCCTGATAGCGGTCCGCCACACCCAGCCGGCCACAGTCGATGAATCCAGAAAAGCGGCCATTTTC
CACCATGATATTCGGCAAGCAGGCATCGCCATGGGTCACGACGAGATCCTCGCCGTCGGGCATGCGCGCC
TTGAGCCTGGCGAACAGTTCGGCTGGCGCGAGCCCCTGATGCTCTTCGTCCAGATCATCCTGATCGACAA
GACCGGCTTCCATCCGAGTACGTGCTCGCTCGATGCGATGTTTCGCTTGGTGGTCGAATGGGCAGGTAGC
CGGATCAAGCGTATGCAGCCGCCGCATTGCATCAGCCATGATGGATACTTTCTCGGCAGGAGCAAGGTGA
GATGACAGGAGATCCTGCCCCGGCACTTCGCCCAATAGCAGCCAGTCCCTTCCCGCTTCAGTGACAACGT
CGAGCACAGCTGCGCAAGGAACGCCCGTCGTGGCCAGCCACGATAGCCGCGCTGCCTCGTCCTGCAGTTC
ATTCA
